>Addgene plasmid #21635 | pEGFP-Atg14L | addgene partial sequence | sequence record 27375 | 21635 with EGFP-C
TGGACGAGCTGTACAAGTCCGGCCGGACTCAGATCTCGAGCTCAAGCTTCGAATTCATGGCGTCTCCCAG
TGGGAAGGGAGCCCGGGCGCTGGAGGCTCCTGGCTGCGGGCCCCGGCCGCTCGCCCGGGACCTGGTGGAC
TCCGTGGACGATGCGGAGGGGCTGTACGTGGCTGTGGAGCGCTGCCCGCTGTGCAACACTACCCGCCGGC
GGCTGACCTGCGCCAAATGCGTTCAGAGCGGCGATTTCGTCTACTTCGACGGCCGCGACCGGGAGAGGTT
TATCGACAAGAAGGAAAGGCTAAGCCGACTTAAGAGCAAGCAAGAAGAATTTCAGAAAGAAGTGTTAAAA
GCTATGGAAGGAAAATGGATAACAGATCAGTTGAGATGGAAAATAATGTCCTGCAAGATGAGGATTGAAC
AGTTAAAACAAACAATATGTAAAGGAAATGAAGAAATGGAGAAAAATTCTGAAGGCCTTCTCAAAACCAA
GGAAAAGAATCAGAAGCTTTACAGTCGAGCACAACGGCACCAAGAGAAAAAGGAGAAGATTCAGAGGCAT
AATCGCAAACTTGGTGACCTGGTAGAAAAAAAGACCATTGACTTAAGAAGTCATTATGAGCGTCTGGCAA
ATCTTCGACGATCCCATATATTAGAGNT
