>Addgene plasmid #21635 | pEGFP-Atg14L | addgene partial sequence | sequence record 79966 | SV40pA-R 5'-GAAATTTGTGATGCTATTGC-3'
GTTTTTTAAAGCAAGTAAAACCTCTACAAATGTGGTATGGCTGATTATGATCAGTTATCTAGATCCGGTG
GATCCCGGGCCCGCGGTACCTTAACGGTGTCCAGTGTAAGCTTTAAACCAGGAGGTCACCGAGGCTGCTG
CAGAGGAGATCATCCCACCTGCACTGCTGCTCGCGATGGGTGGGGACGCCTGGGTGCTCTGACTCTGGGA
GACTTCCACAGACTGGGAAGGGATATCACAAAACCGGGGACTAGGCAAGTTCTCCCAGTCTGTGCCCAGG
TCGGTTTCTTCATCGCTGACGCGCTCATCTCCGCTCTCATCTGATTCTCCAGCAACTCCGGGATCCACAA
ATTCCATGGACTCCTCAAGGTCTGCTCGTACTTCAAAGGGCCCTGACCTGCCTAGGTGTTCAGAGCTTGG
ACTGACCAGGTACATTAGATTCCTGAGGGTATGCAGTGGTTGTAATTGATCTAAATTTACATGCTGAGAA
AAACAAAGGTAAAGAATATTTGCATTCAGTTTCTTCACTGCTCGAGTAAATTTCTGCTTGCTTAGATTTT
CGCCACAAAATTCACTGTTGCAGAGCTTTTTGGGAAGATTTACATCAAGTATATGAGACAGAATGTTGAC
CAGCTGAGTTGCATAGCACAGCGCAGCACTGATGGTGTAGGCAGGGTTACTCTGCTCCATGTCAGGCCCC
TGGGTTGTTTTCTTC
