[The description below was written by a language model from this plasmid's Addgene catalogue record.]
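Description:
pEGFP-Atg14L is a mammalian expression plasmid built on the Clontech pEGFP-C2 backbone (about 4.7 kb without insert). It carries the human ATG14 coding sequence, also known as Atg14L, BARKOR or KIAA0831, as an insert of roughly 1.5 kb. The cDNA was placed between the EcoRI and KpnI sites of the multiple cloning site, and both sites were preserved. This puts it downstream of the backbone's EGFP open reading frame, so the product is Atg14L carrying an N-terminal EGFP tag. The record does not name the promoter or list individual features. Vectors of the pEGFP-C series generally drive the fusion from the CMV immediate-early promoter and use an SV40 polyadenylation signal. They also carry a single kanamycin/neomycin resistance cassette that functions in both bacteria and mammalian cells. This matches the catalogue fields, which give kanamycin selection for propagation in E. coli and neomycin resistance (G418 selection) in transfected mammalian cells. The copy number is recorded as unknown.

ATG14 is a Beclin 1-binding protein. The associated publication describes Atg14L and Rubicon as Beclin 1 partners that reciprocally regulate autophagy at different stages. The construct is therefore suited to transient or stable expression of fluorescently tagged Atg14L in cultured mammalian cells. Likely uses include following its subcellular localisation by live or fixed-cell microscopy, overexpression studies of autophagy, and using the EGFP moiety as a handle for detection or pull-down of interacting proteins. The record does not spell out specific applications beyond the topic of the publication.
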