Addgene plasmid #21635: pEGFP-Atg14L
Depositing lab: Tamotsu Yoshimori. Depositing organization: The University of Osaka. Publication: Two Beclin 1-binding proteins, Atg14L and Rubicon, reciprocally regulate autophagy at different stages. Matsunaga K, Saitoh T, Tabata K, Omori H, Satoh T, Kurotori N, Maejima I, Shirahama-Noda K, Ichimura T, Isobe T, Akira S, Noda T, Yoshimori T. Nat Cell Biol. 2009 Apr . 11(4):385-96. 10.1038/ncb1846 PubMed 19270696.
Backbone
  Vector backbone: pEGFP-C2 (Clontech)
  Backbone size w/o insert (bp): 4727
  Vector type: Mammalian Expression
  Selectable markers: Neomycin (select with G418)
Growth in bacteria
  Bacterial resistance: Kanamycin, 50 μg/mL
  Growth temperature: 37°C
  Growth strain: DH5alpha
  Copy number: Unknown
Gene/Insert
  Gene/Insert name: Atg14L (alt name: KIAA0831)
  Species: H. sapiens (human)
  Insert size (bp): 1479
  GenBank ID: NM_014924
  Entrez Gene: ATG14 (a.k.a. ATG14L, BARKOR, KIAA0831)
  Tag / fusion protein: EGFP (N terminal on backbone)
  Cloning method: Restriction Enzyme; 5′ cloning site EcoRI (not destroyed); 3′ cloning site KpnI (not destroyed)
  Sequencing primers: 5′ sequence
Terms and licenses: Academic/Nonprofit Terms; Industry Terms: Not Available to Industry
How to cite: pEGFP-Atg14L was a gift from Tamotsu Yoshimori (Addgene plasmid # 21635 ; http://n2t.net/addgene:21635 ; RRID:Addgene_21635)
