LOCUS       Exported 6204 bp ds-DNA circular SYN 12-MAY-2021
DEFINITION  synthetic circular DNA
ACCESSION   .
VERSION     .
KEYWORDS    pEGFP-Atg14L
SOURCE      synthetic DNA construct
  ORGANISM  synthetic DNA construct
REFERENCE   1 (bases 1 to 6204)
  AUTHORS   Matsunaga K, Saitoh T, Tabata K, Omori H, Satoh T, Kurotori N,
            Maejima I, Shirahama-Noda K, Ichimura T, Isobe T, Akira S, Noda T,
            Yoshimori T
  TITLE     Two Beclin 1-binding proteins, Atg14L and Rubicon, reciprocally
            regulate autophagy at different stages.
  JOURNAL   Nat Cell Biol. 2009 Apr . 11(4):385-96.
  PUBMED    19270696
REFERENCE   2 (bases 1 to 6204)
  AUTHORS   .
  TITLE     Direct Submission
  JOURNAL   Exported May 12, 2021 from SnapGene Server 1.1.58
            http://www.snapgene.com
FEATURES             Location/Qualifiers
     source          1..6204
                     /organism="synthetic DNA construct"
                     /mol_type="other DNA"
     enhancer        68..371
                     /label=CMV enhancer
                     /note="human cytomegalovirus immediate early enhancer"
     promoter        372..575
                     /label=CMV promoter
                     /note="human cytomegalovirus (CMV) immediate early
                     promoter"
     primer_bind     526..546
                     /label=CMV-F
                     /note="Human CMV immediate early promoter, forward primer"
     regulatory      614..623
                     /regulatory_class="other"
                     /note="vertebrate consensus sequence for strong initiation
                     of translation (Kozak, 1987)"
     CDS             620..1336
                     /codon_start=1
                     /product="enhanced GFP"
                     /label=EGFP
                     /translation="MVSKGEELFTGVVPILVELDGDVNGHKFSVSGEGEGDATYGKLTL
                     KFICTTGKLPVPWPTLVTTLTYGVQCFSRYPDHMKQHDFFKSAMPEGYVQERTIFFKDD
                     GNYKTRAEVKFEGDTLVNRIELKGIDFKEDGNILGHKLEYNYNSHNVYIMADKQKNGIK
                     VNFKIRHNIEDGSVQLADHYQQNTPIGDGPVLLPDNHYLSTQSALSKDPNEKRDHMVLL
                     EFVTAAGITLGMDELYK"
     CDS             620..1336
                     /codon_start=1
                     /product="the original enhanced GFP (Yang et al., 1996)"
                     /label=EGFP
                     /note="mammalian codon-optimized"
                     /translation="MVSKGEELFTGVVPILVELDGDVNGHKFSVSGEGEGDATYGKLTL
                     KFICTTGKLPVPWPTLVTTLTYGVQCFSRYPDHMKQHDFFKSAMPEGYVQERTIFFKDD
                     GNYKTRAEVKFEGDTLVNRIELKGIDFKEDGNILGHKLEYNYNSHNVYIMADKQKNGIK
                     VNFKIRHNIEDGSVQLADHYQQNTPIGDGPVLLPDNHYLSTQSALSKDPNEKRDHMVLL
                     EFVTAAGITLGMDELYK"
     primer_bind     complement(665..686)
                     /label=EGFP-N
                     /note="EGFP, reverse primer"
     primer_bind     complement(926..945)
                     /label=EXFP-R
                     /note="For distinguishing EGFP variants, reverse primer"
     primer_bind     1273..1294
                     /label=EGFP-C
                     /note="EGFP, forward primer"
     polyA_signal    2999..3120
                     /label=SV40 poly(A) signal
                     /note="SV40 polyadenylation signal"
     primer_bind     complement(3036..3055)
                     /label=SV40pA-R
                     /note="SV40 polyA, reverse primer"
     primer_bind     3090..3109
                     /label=EBV-rev
                     /note="SV40 polyA terminator, reverse primer"
     rep_origin      complement(3127..3582)
                     /direction=LEFT
                     /label=f1 ori
                     /note="f1 bacteriophage origin of replication; arrow
                     indicates direction of (+) strand synthesis"
     primer_bind     complement(3264..3285)
                     /label=F1ori-F
                     /note="F1 origin, forward primer"
     primer_bind     3476..3495
                     /label=F1ori-R
                     /note="F1 origin, reverse primer"
     promoter        3609..3713
                     /gene="bla"
                     /label=AmpR promoter
     promoter        3715..4072
                     /label=SV40 promoter
                     /note="SV40 enhancer and early promoter"
     primer_bind     complement(3738..3758)
                     /label=pBABE 3'
                     /note="SV40 enhancer, reverse primer for pBABE vectors"
     rep_origin      3923..4058
                     /label=SV40 ori
                     /note="SV40 origin of replication"
     primer_bind     3985..4004
                     /label=SV40pro-F
                     /note="SV40 promoter/origin, forward primer"
     CDS             4107..4901
                     /codon_start=1
                     /gene="aph(3')-II (or nptII)"
                     /product="aminoglycoside phosphotransferase from Tn5"
                     /label=NeoR/KanR
                     /note="confers resistance to neomycin, kanamycin, and G418
                     (Geneticin(R))"
                     /translation="MIEQDGLHAGSPAAWVERLFGYDWAQQTIGCSDAAVFRLSAQGRP
                     VLFVKTDLSGALNELQDEAARLSWLATTGVPCAAVLDVVTEAGRDWLLLGEVPGQDLLS
                     SHLAPAEKVSIMADAMRRLHTLDPATCPFDHQAKHRIERARTRMEAGLVDQDDLDEEHQ
                     GLAPAELFARLKASMPDGEDLVVTHGDACLPNIMVENGRFSGFIDCGRLGVADRYQDIA
                     LATRDIAEELGGEWADRFLVLYGIAAPDSQRIAFYRLLDEFF"
     primer_bind     complement(4161..4180)
                     /label=Neo-R
                     /note="Neomycin resistance gene, reverse primer"
     primer_bind     4771..4790
                     /label=Neo-F
                     /note="Neomycin resistance gene, forward primer"
     primer_bind     complement(5089..5108)
                     /label=TK-pA-R
                     /note="Thymidine kinase polyA, reverse primer"
     polyA_signal    5133..5180
                     /label=HSV TK poly(A) signal
                     /note="herpes simplex virus thymidine kinase
                     polyadenylation signal (Cole and Stacy, 1985)"
     rep_origin      5509..6097
                     /direction=RIGHT
                     /label=ori
                     /note="high-copy-number ColE1/pMB1/pBR322/pUC origin of
                     replication"
     primer_bind     5998..6017
                     /label=pBR322ori-F
                     /note="pBR322 origin, forward primer"
ORIGIN
        1 catgcattag ttattaatag taatcaatta cggggtcatt agttcatagc ccatatatgg
       61 agttccgcgt tacataactt acggtaaatg gcccgcctgg ctgaccgccc aacgaccccc
      121 gcccattgac gtcaataatg acgtatgttc ccatagtaac gccaataggg actttccatt
      181 gacgtcaatg ggtggagtat ttacggtaaa ctgcccactt ggcagtacat caagtgtatc
      241 atatgccaag tacgccccct attgacgtca atgacggtaa atggcccgcc tggcattatg
      301 cccagtacat gaccttatgg gactttccta cttggcagta catctacgta ttagtcatcg
      361 ctattaccat ggtgatgcgg ttttggcagt acatcaatgg gcgtggatag cggtttgact
      421 cacggggatt tccaagtctc caccccattg acgtcaatgg gagtttgttt tggcaccaaa
      481 atcaacggga ctttccaaaa tgtcgtaaca actccgcccc attgacgcaa atgggcggta
      541 ggcgtgtacg gtgggaggtc tatataagca gagctggttt agtgaaccgt cagatccgct
      601 agcgctaccg gtcgccacca tggtgagcaa gggcgaggag ctgttcaccg gggtggtgcc
      661 catcctggtc gagctggacg gcgacgtaaa cggccacaag ttcagcgtgt ccggcgaggg
      721 cgagggcgat gccacctacg gcaagctgac cctgaagttc atctgcacca ccggcaagct
      781 gcccgtgccc tggcccaccc tcgtgaccac cctgacctac ggcgtgcagt gcttcagccg
      841 ctaccccgac cacatgaagc agcacgactt cttcaagtcc gccatgcccg aaggctacgt
      901 ccaggagcgc accatcttct tcaaggacga cggcaactac aagacccgcg ccgaggtgaa
      961 gttcgagggc gacaccctgg tgaaccgcat cgagctgaag ggcatcgact tcaaggagga
     1021 cggcaacatc ctggggcaca agctggagta caactacaac agccacaacg tctatatcat
     1081 ggccgacaag cagaagaacg gcatcaaggt gaacttcaag atccgccaca acatcgagga
     1141 cggcagcgtg cagctcgccg accactacca gcagaacacc cccatcggcg acggccccgt
     1201 gctgctgccc gacaaccact acctgagcac ccagtccgcc ctgagcaaag accccaacga
     1261 gaagcgcgat cacatggtcc tgctggagtt cgtgaccgcc gccgggatca ctctcggcat
     1321 ggacgagctg tacaagtccg gccggactca gatctcgagc tcaagcttcg aattcatggc
     1381 gtctcccagt gggaagggag cccgggcgct ggaggctcct ggctgcgggc cccggccgct
     1441 cgcccgggac ctggtggact ccgtggacga tgcggagggg ctgtacgtgg ctgtggagcg
     1501 ctgcccgctg tgcaacacta cccgccggcg gctgacctgc gccaaatgcg ttcagagcgg
     1561 cgatttcgtc tacttcgacg gccgcgaccg ggagaggttt atcgacaaga aggaaaggct
     1621 aagccgactt aagagcaagc aagaagaatt tcagaaagaa gtgttaaaag ctatggaagg
     1681 aaaatggata acagatcagt tgagatggaa aataatgtcc tgcaagatga ggattgaaca
     1741 gttaaaacaa acaatatgta aaggaaatga agaaatggag aaaaattctg aaggccttct
     1801 caaaaccaag gaaaagaatc agaagcttta cagtcgagca caacggcacc aagagaaaaa
     1861 ggagaagatt cagaggcata atcgcaaact tggtgacctg gtagaaaaaa agaccattga
     1921 cttaagaagt cattatgagc gtctggcaaa tcttcgacga tcccatatat tagagctcac
     1981 ctctgtcatt tttccaatcg aggaagtaaa gacgggtgtg agagaccccg cagatgtgtc
     2041 ttcagagagt gacagtgcca tgacctccag cactgtgagc aagcttgctg aagcccggag
     2101 gacaacttac ctctcaggac gatgggtctg tgacgatcac aacggagaca ccagcattag
     2161 cattacaggg ccttggatta gcctccctaa caatggggac tactctgcct actacagctg
     2221 ggtggaggag aagaaaacaa cccaggggcc tgacatggag cagagtaacc ctgcctacac
     2281 catcagtgct gcgctgtgct atgcaactca gctggtcaac attctgtctc atatacttga
     2341 tgtaaatctt cccaaaaagc tctgcaacag tgaattttgt ggcgaaaatc taagcaagca
     2401 gaaatttact cgagcagtga agaaactgaa tgcaaatatt ctttaccttt gtttttctca
     2461 gcatgtaaat ttagatcaat tacaaccact gcataccctc aggaatctaa tgtacctggt
     2521 cagtccaagc tctgaacacc taggcaggtc agggcccttt gaagtacgag cagaccttga
     2581 ggagtccatg gaatttgtgg atcccggagt tgctggagaa tcagatgaga gcggagatga
     2641 gcgcgtcagc gatgaagaaa ccgacctggg cacagactgg gagaacttgc ctagtccccg
     2701 gttttgtgat atcccttccc agtctgtgga agtctcccag agtcagagca cccaggcgtc
     2761 cccacccatc gcgagcagca gtgcaggtgg gatgatctcc tctgcagcag cctcggtgac
     2821 ctcctggttt aaagcttaca ctggacaccg ttaaggtacc gcgggcccgg gatccaccgg
     2881 atctagataa ctgatcataa tcagccatac cacatttgta gaggttttac ttgctttaaa
     2941 aaacctccca cacctccccc tgaacctgaa acataaaatg aatgcaattg ttgttgttaa
     3001 cttgtttatt gcagcttata atggttacaa ataaagcaat agcatcacaa atttcacaaa
     3061 taaagcattt ttttcactgc attctagttg tggtttgtcc aaactcatca atgtatctta
     3121 acgcgtaaat tgtaagcgtt aatattttgt taaaattcgc gttaaatttt tgttaaatca
     3181 gctcattttt taaccaatag gccgaaatcg gcaaaatccc ttataaatca aaagaataga
     3241 ccgagatagg gttgagtgtt gttccagttt ggaacaagag tccactatta aagaacgtgg
     3301 actccaacgt caaaggnnnn nnnnnnnnnn nnnnnnnnnn nnnnnnnnnn nnnnnnnnnn
     3361 nnnnntnnnn nnnnnnnnnn nnnnnnnnnn nnnnnnnnnn nnnnnnnnnn nnnnnnnnnn
     3421 nnnnnnnnnn nnnnnnnnnn nnnnnnnnnn nnnnnnngnn nnnnnnnnnn nnnnnnnnnn
     3481 nnnnnnnnnn nnnnnnnnnn nnnnnnnnnn nnnnnnnnnn nnnnnnnnnn nnnnnnnnnn
     3541 nnnnnnnnnn nnnnnnnnnn nnnnnnnnnn nnnnnnnnnn nncaggtggc acttttcggg
     3601 gaaatgtgcg cggaacccct atttgtttat ttttctaaat acattcaaat atgtatccgc
     3661 tcatgagaca ataaccctga taaatgcttc aataatattg aaaaaggaag agtcctgagg
     3721 cggaaagaac cagctgtgga atgtgtgtca gttagggtgt ggaaagtccc caggctcccc
     3781 agcaggcaga agtatgcaaa gcatgcatct caattagtca gcaaccaggt gtggaaagtc
     3841 cccaggctcc ccagcaggca gaagtatgca aagcatgcat ctcaattagt cagcaaccat
     3901 agtcccgccc ctaactccgc ccatcccgcc cctaactccg cccagttccg cccattctcc
     3961 gccccatggc tgactaattt tttttattta tgcagaggcc gaggccgcct cggcctctga
     4021 gctattccag aagtagtgag gaggcttttt tggaggccta ggcttttgca aagatcgatc
     4081 aagagacagg atgaggatcg tttcgcatga ttgaacaaga tggattgcac gcaggttctc
     4141 cggccgcttg ggtggagagg ctattcggct atgactgggc acaacagaca atcggctgct
     4201 ctgatgccgc cgtgttccgg ctgtcagcgc aggggcgccc ggttcttttt gtcaagaccg
     4261 acctgtccgg tgccctgaat gaactgcaag acgaggcagc gcggctatcg tggctggcca
     4321 cgacgggcgt tccttgcgca gctgtgctcg acgttgtcac tgaagcggga agggactggc
     4381 tgctattggg cgaagtgccg gggcaggatc tcctgtcatc tcaccttgct cctgccgaga
     4441 aagtatccat catggctgat gcaatgcggc ggctgcatac gcttgatccg gctacctgcc
     4501 cattcgacca ccaagcgaaa catcgcatcg agcgagcacg tactcggatg gaagccggtc
     4561 ttgtcgatca ggatgatctg gacgaagagc atcaggggct cgcgccagcc gaactgttcg
     4621 ccaggctcaa ggcgagcatg cccgacggcg aggatctcgt cgtgacccat ggcgatgcct
     4681 gcttgccgaa tatcatggtg gaaaatggcc gcttttctgg attcatcgac tgtggccggc
     4741 tgggtgtggc ggaccgctat caggacatag cgttggctac ccgtgatatt gctgaagagc
     4801 ttggcggcga atgggctgac cgcttcctcg tgctttacgg tatcgccgct cccgattcgc
     4861 agcgcatcgc cttctatcgc cttcttgacg agttcttctg agcgggactc tggggttcga
     4921 aatgaccgac caagcgacgc ccaacctgcc atcacgagat ttcgattcca ccgccgcctt
     4981 ctatgaaagg ttgggcttcg gaatcgtttt ccgggacgcc ggctggatga tcctccagcg
     5041 cggggatctc atgctggagt tcttcgccca ccctaggggg aggctaactg aaacacggaa
     5101 ggagacaata ccggaaggaa cccgcgctat gacggcaata aaaagacaga ataaaacgca
     5161 cggtgttggg tcgtttgttc ataaacgcgg ggttcggtcc cagggctggc actctgtcga
     5221 taccccaccg agaccccatt ggggccaata cgcccgcgtt tcttcctttt ccccacccca
     5281 ccccccaagt tcgggtgaag gcccagggct cgcagccaac gtcggggcgg caggccctgc
     5341 catagcctca ggttactcat atatacttta gattgattta aaacttcatt tttaatttaa
     5401 aaggatctag gtgaagatcc tttttgataa tctcatgacc aaaatccctt aacgtgagtt
     5461 ttcgttccac tgagcgtcag accccgtaga aaagatcaaa ggatcttctt gagatccttt
     5521 ttttctgcgc gtaatctgct gcttgcaaac aaaaaaacca ccgctaccag cggtggtttg
     5581 tttgccggat caagagctac caactctttt tccgaaggta actggcttca gcagagcgca
     5641 gataccaaat actgttcttc tagtgtagcc gtagttaggc caccacttca agaactctgt
     5701 agcaccgcct acatacctcg ctctgctaat cctgttacca gtggctgctg ccagtggcga
     5761 taagtcgtgt cttaccgggt tggactcaag acgatagtta ccggataagg cgcagcggtc
     5821 gggctgaacg gggggttcgt gcacacagcc cagcttggag cgaacgacct acaccgaact
     5881 gagataccta cagcgtgagc tatgagaaag cgccacgctt cccgaaggga gaaaggcgga
     5941 caggtatccg gtaagcggca gggtcggaac aggagagcgc acgagggagc ttccaggggg
     6001 aaacgcctgg tatctttata gtcctgtcgg gtttcgccac ctctgacttg agcgtcgatt
     6061 tttgtgatgc tcgtcagggg ggcggagcct atggaaaaac gccagcaacg cggccttttt
     6121 acggttcctg gccttttgct ggccttttgc tcacatgttc tttcctgcgt tatcccctga
     6181 ttctgtggat aaccgtatta ccgc
//
